Addgene plasmid #121376: pUC57-Kan_TH16_AVR-Pib_68
Purpose: Level 0 Golden-Gate compatible vector
Depositing lab: Sophien Kamoun. Depositing organization: Sainsbury Laboratory, Norwich. Publication: A Clone Resource of Magnaporthe oryzae Effectors That Share Sequence and Structural Similarities Across Host-Specific Lineages. Petit-Houdenot Y, Langner T, Harant A, Win J, Kamoun S. Mol Plant Microbe Interact. 2020 Aug;33(8):1032-1035. doi: 10.1094/MPMI-03-20-0052-A. Epub 2020 Jun 22. PubMed 32460610.
Backbone
  Vector backbone: pUC57-Kan
  Backbone size w/o insert (bp): 2626
  Vector type: Golden Gate
  Selectable markers: lacZ
Growth in bacteria
  Bacterial resistance: Kanamycin, 50 μg/mL
  Growth temperature: 37°C
  Growth strain: DH5alpha
  Copy number: High Copy
Gene/Insert
  Gene/Insert name: TH16_AVR-Pib_68
  Mutation: Magnaporthe oryzae
  Cloning method: Restriction Enzyme; 5′ cloning site EcoRV (unknown if destroyed); 3′ cloning site EcoRV (unknown if destroyed)
  Sequencing primers: 5′ M13Fw; 3′ M13Rv
Terms and licenses: Academic/Nonprofit Terms; Industry Terms: Not Available to Industry
How to cite: pUC57-Kan_TH16_AVR-Pib_68 was a gift from Sophien Kamoun (Addgene plasmid # 121376 ; http://n2t.net/addgene:121376 ; RRID:Addgene_121376)
