[The description below was written by a language model from this plasmid's Addgene catalogue record and pLannotate feature annotations shown in this document.]
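Description:
pUC57-Kan_TH16_AVR-Pib_68 is a small, high-copy E. coli cloning plasmid that serves as a Level 0 module in a Golden Gate (modular, Type IIS-based) assembly system. It is built on the pUC57-Kan backbone, which replicates from a pUC/ColE1-type origin and is selected with kanamycin through an aph(3')-Ia aminoglycoside phosphotransferase gene that, according to the annotation, is driven by the AmpR (bla) promoter. The feature table also picks up short remnants typical of pBR322/pUC-derived backbones (fragments of bom, rop and lacI), which are not functional elements of interest.

The insert, TH16_AVR-Pib_68, comes from the rice blast fungus Magnaporthe oryzae and belongs to a clone collection of effectors from that pathogen that share sequence and structural similarity across host-specific lineages; the name suggests an AVR-Pib-related effector from an isolate or lineage designated TH16, though the record does not spell this out. It was placed in the EcoRV site of the polylinker, within the lacZα region downstream of the lac promoter, operator and CAP binding site. The annotation accordingly detects only a lacZα fragment, with an unannotated gap between it and the lac operator where the insert presumably lies. Comparing the backbone size with the full sequence length implies an insert of roughly 200 bp, and M13 primer sites flank it for sequencing. The insert itself, its exact boundaries, the Type IIS enzyme and the overhangs are not annotated or stated. There is no dedicated eukaryotic promoter, tag or terminator. The plasmid acts as a storage and donor module, from which the effector sequence can be assembled into higher-level expression constructs.
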