Features (pLannotate 1.2.2; 10 found; start..end, strand, type, name):
    137..236     +  misc_feature   bom (fragment): basis of mobility region from pBR322
    242..399     -  CDS            lacZα (fragment): LacZα fragment of β-galactosidase; lacZ fragment
    669..685     -  protein_bind   lac operator: The lac repressor binds to the lac operator to inhibit transcription in E. coli. This inhibition can be relieved by adding lactose or isopropyl-β-D-thiogalactopyranoside (IPTG). lac repressor encoded by lacI
    693..723     -  promoter       lac promoter: promoter for the E. coli lac operon
    738..759     -  protein_bind   CAP binding site: CAP binding activates transcription in the presence of cAMP. E. coli catabolite activator protein
    772..864     -  CDS            lacI (fragment): lac repressor; lacI; The lac repressor binds to the lac operator to inhibit transcription in E. coli. This inhibition can be relieved by adding lactose or isopropyl-β-D-thiogalactopyranoside (IPTG).
   1047..1635    -  rep_origin     ori: high-copy-number ColE1/pMB1/pBR322/pUC origin of replication
   1806..2621    -  CDS            KanR: aminoglycoside phosphotransferase; aph(3')-Ia; confers resistance to kanamycin in bacteria or G418 (Geneticin®) in eukaryotes
   2622..2726    -  promoter       AmpR promoter: bla
   2821..35      +  CDS            rop (fragment) (across the origin): Rop protein, which maintains plasmids at low copy number; rop
>Addgene plasmid #121376 | pUC57-Kan_TH16_AVR-Pib_68 | depositor full sequence | sequence record 231479 | pUC57-Kan_TH16_AVR-Pib_68 sequence 2821 bps
TCGCGCGTTTCGGTGATGACGGTGAAAACCTCTGACACATGCAGCTCCCGGAGACGGTCACAGCTTGTCT
GTAAGCGGATGCCGGGAGCAGACAAGCCCGTCAGGGCGCGTCAGCGGGTGTTGGCGGGTGTCGGGGCTGG
CTTAACTATGCGGCATCAGAGCAGATTGTACTGAGAGTGCACCATATGCGGTGTGAAATACCGCACAGAT
GCGTAAGGAGAAAATACCGCATCAGGCGCCATTCGCCATTCAGGCTGCGCAACTGTTGGGAAGGGCGATC
GGTGCGGGCCTCTTCGCTATTACGCCAGCTGGCGAAAGGGGGATGTGCTGCAAGGCGATTAAGTTGGGTA
ACGCCAGGGTTTTCCCAGTCACGACGTTGTAAAACGACGGCCAGTGAATTGACGCGTATTGGGATGGAAC
TTGGTCTCTAATGACTGAAGTTACTATTTTGAAAAAAGGTGAAAGAATTGCTTGGGTTACTGTTGAACCA
GGTTCTTCTAAATCTGTTAATATTAGAGGTAAATATTTTACTGTTTCTGTTTCTGATTCTGGTGAAAAAT
CTATTTCTGGTTCTAAATATTCTGTTGAATGAGCTTAGAGACCAAGTTCCATCCCAATGGCGCGCCGAGC
TTGGCTCGAGCATGGTCATAGCTGTTTCCTGTGTGAAATTGTTATCCGCTCACAATTCCACACAACATAC
GAGCCGGAAGCATAAAGTGTAAAGCCTGGGGTGCCTAATGAGTGAGCTAACTCACATTAATTGCGTTGCG
CTCACTGCCCGCTTTCCAGTCGGGAAACCTGTCGTGCCAGCTGCATTAATGAATCGGCCAACGCGCGGGG
AGAGGCGGTTTGCGTATTGGGCGCTCTTCCGCTTCCTCGCTCACTGACTCGCTGCGCTCGGTCGTTCGGC
TGCGGCGAGCGGTATCAGCTCACTCAAAGGCGGTAATACGGTTATCCACAGAATCAGGGGATAACGCAGG
AAAGAACATGTGAGCAAAAGGCCAGCAAAAGGCCAGGAACCGTAAAAAGGCCGCGTTGCTGGCGTTTTTC
CATAGGCTCCGCCCCCCTGACGAGCATCACAAAAATCGACGCTCAAGTCAGAGGTGGCGAAACCCGACAG
GACTATAAAGATACCAGGCGTTTCCCCCTGGAAGCTCCCTCGTGCGCTCTCCTGTTCCGACCCTGCCGCT
TACCGGATACCTGTCCGCCTTTCTCCCTTCGGGAAGCGTGGCGCTTTCTCATAGCTCACGCTGTAGGTAT
CTCAGTTCGGTGTAGGTCGTTCGCTCCAAGCTGGGCTGTGTGCACGAACCCCCCGTTCAGCCCGACCGCT
GCGCCTTATCCGGTAACTATCGTCTTGAGTCCAACCCGGTAAGACACGACTTATCGCCACTGGCAGCAGC
CACTGGTAACAGGATTAGCAGAGCGAGGTATGTAGGCGGTGCTACAGAGTTCTTGAAGTGGTGGCCTAAC
TACGGCTACACTAGAAGAACAGTATTTGGTATCTGCGCTCTGCTGAAGCCAGTTACCTTCGGAAAAAGAG
TTGGTAGCTCTTGATCCGGCAAACAAACCACCGCTGGTAGCGGTGGTTTTTTTGTTTGCAAGCAGCAGAT
TACGCGCAGAAAAAAAGGATCTCAAGAAGATCCTTTGATCTTTTCTACGGGGTCTGACGCTCAGTGGAAC
GAAAACTCACGTTAAGGGATTTTGGTCATGAGATTATCAAAAAGGATCTTCACCTAGATCCTTTTAAATT
AAAAATGAAGTTTTAAATCAATCTAAAGTATATATGAGTAAACTTGGTCTGACAGTTAGAAAAACTCATC
GAGCATCAAATGAAACTGCAATTTATTCATATCAGGATTATCAATACCATATTTTTGAAAAAGCCGTTTC
TGTAATGAAGGAGAAAACTCACCGAGGCAGTTCCATAGGATGGCAAGATCCTGGTATCGGTCTGCGATTC
CGACTCGTCCAACATCAATACAACCTATTAATTTCCCCTCGTCAAAAATAAGGTTATCAAGTGAGAAATC
ACCATGAGTGACGACTGAATCCGGTGAGAATGGCAAAAGTTTATGCATTTCTTTCCAGACTTGTTCAACA
GGCCAGCCATTACGCTCGTCATCAAAATCACTCGCATCAACCAAACCGTTATTCATTCGTGATTGCGCCT
GAGCGAGACGAAATACGCGATCGCTGTTAAAAGGACAATTACAAACAGGAATCGAATGCAACCGGCGCAG
GAACACTGCCAGCGCATCAACAATATTTTCACCTGAATCAGGATATTCTTCTAATACCTGGAATGCTGTT
TTCCCAGGGATCGCAGTGGTGAGTAACCATGCATCATCAGGAGTACGGATAAAATGCTTGATGGTCGGAA
GAGGCATAAATTCCGTCAGCCAGTTTAGTCTGACCATCTCATCTGTAACATCATTGGCAACGCTACCTTT
GCCATGTTTCAGAAACAACTCTGGCGCATCGGGCTTCCCATACAATCGATAGATTGTCGCACCTGATTGC
CCGACATTATCGCGAGCCCATTTATACCCATATAAATCAGCATCCATGTTGGAATTTAATCGCGGCCTAG
AGCAAGACGTTTCCCGTTGAATATGGCTCATACTCTTCCTTTTTCAATATTATTGAAGCATTTATCAGGG
TTATTGTCTCATGAGCGGATACATATTTGAATGTATTTAGAAAAATAAACAAATAGGGGTTCCGCGCACA
TTTCCCCGAAAAGTGCCACCTGACGTCTAAGAAACCATTATTATCATGACATTAACCTATAAAAATAGGC
GTATCACGAGGCCCTTTCGTC
