>Addgene plasmid #121376 | pUC57-Kan_TH16_AVR-Pib_68 | depositor partial sequence | sequence record 231004 | TH16_AVR-Pib_68
TTGGTCTCTAATGACTGAAGTTACTATTTTGAAAAAAGGTGAAAGAATTGCTTGGGTTACTGTTGAACCA
GGTTCTTCTAAATCTGTTAATATTAGAGGTAAATATTTTACTGTTTCTGTTTCTGATTCTGGTGAAAAAT
CTATTTCTGGTTCTAAATATTCTGTTGAATGAGCTTAGAGACCAA
