>Addgene plasmid #121376 | pUC57-Kan_TH16_AVR-Pib_68 | depositor partial sequence | sequence record 231005 | empty_vector
TCGCGCGTTTCGGTGATGACGGTGAAAACCTCTGACACATGCAGCTCCCGGAGACGGTCACAGCTTGTCT
GTAAGCGGATGCCGGGAGCAGACAAGCCCGTCAGGGCGCGTCAGCGGGTGTTGGCGGGTGTCGGGGCTGG
CTTAACTATGCGGCATCAGAGCAGATTGTACTGAGAGTGCACCATATGCGGTGTGAAATACCGCACAGAT
GCGTAAGGAGAAAATACCGCATCAGGCGCCATTCGCCATTCAGGCTGCGCAACTGTTGGGAAGGGCGATC
GGTGCGGGCCTCTTCGCTATTACGCCAGCTGGCGAAAGGGGGATGTGCTGCAAGGCGATTAAGTTGGGTA
ACGCCAGGGTTTTCCCAGTCACGACGTTGTAAAACGACGGCCAGTGAATTGACGCGTATTGGGATATCCC
AATGGCGCGCCGAGCTTGGCTCGAGCATGGTCATAGCTGTTTCCTGTGTGAAATTGTTATCCGCTCACAA
TTCCACACAACATACGAGCCGGAAGCATAAAGTGTAAAGCCTGGGGTGCCTAATGAGTGAGCTAACTCAC
ATTAATTGCGTTGCGCTCACTGCCCGCTTTCCAGTCGGGAAACCTGTCGTGCCAGCTGCATTAATGAATC
GGCCAACGCGCGGGGAGAGGCGGTTTGCGTATTGGGCGCTCTTCCGCTTCCTCGCTCACTGACTCGCTGC
GCTCGGTCGTTCGGCTGCGGCGAGCGGTATCAGCTCACTCAAAGGCGGTAATACGGTTATCCACAGAATC
AGGGGATAACGCAGGAAAGAACATGTGAGCAAAAGGCCAGCAAAAGGCCAGGAACCGTAAAAAGGCCGCG
TTGCTGGCGTTTTTCCATAGGCTCCGCCCCCCTGACGAGCATCACAAAAATCGACGCTCAAGTCAGAGGT
GGCGAAACCCGACAGGACTATAAAGATACCAGGCGTTTCCCCCTGGAAGCTCCCTCGTGCGCTCTCCTGT
TCCGACCCTGCCGCTTACCGGATACCTGTCCGCCTTTCTCCCTTCGGGAAGCGTGGCGCTTTCTCATAGC
TCACGCTGTAGGTATCTCAGTTCGGTGTAGGTCGTTCGCTCCAAGCTGGGCTGTGTGCACGAACCCCCCG
TTCAGCCCGACCGCTGCGCCTTATCCGGTAACTATCGTCTTGAGTCCAACCCGGTAAGACACGACTTATC
GCCACTGGCAGCAGCCACTGGTAACAGGATTAGCAGAGCGAGGTATGTAGGCGGTGCTACAGAGTTCTTG
AAGTGGTGGCCTAACTACGGCTACACTAGAAGAACAGTATTTGGTATCTGCGCTCTGCTGAAGCCAGTTA
CCTTCGGAAAAAGAGTTGGTAGCTCTTGATCCGGCAAACAAACCACCGCTGGTAGCGGTGGTTTTTTTGT
TTGCAAGCAGCAGATTACGCGCAGAAAAAAAGGATCTCAAGAAGATCCTTTGATCTTTTCTACGGGGTCT
GACGCTCAGTGGAACGAAAACTCACGTTAAGGGATTTTGGTCATGAGATTATCAAAAAGGATCTTCACCT
AGATCCTTTTAAATTAAAAATGAAGTTTTAAATCAATCTAAAGTATATATGAGTAAACTTGGTCTGACAG
TTAGAAAAACTCATCGAGCATCAAATGAAACTGCAATTTATTCATATCAGGATTATCAATACCATATTTT
TGAAAAAGCCGTTTCTGTAATGAAGGAGAAAACTCACCGAGGCAGTTCCATAGGATGGCAAGATCCTGGT
ATCGGTCTGCGATTCCGACTCGTCCAACATCAATACAACCTATTAATTTCCCCTCGTCAAAAATAAGGTT
ATCAAGTGAGAAATCACCATGAGTGACGACTGAATCCGGTGAGAATGGCAAAAGTTTATGCATTTCTTTC
CAGACTTGTTCAACAGGCCAGCCATTACGCTCGTCATCAAAATCACTCGCATCAACCAAACCGTTATTCA
TTCGTGATTGCGCCTGAGCGAGACGAAATACGCGATCGCTGTTAAAAGGACAATTACAAACAGGAATCGA
ATGCAACCGGCGCAGGAACACTGCCAGCGCATCAACAATATTTTCACCTGAATCAGGATATTCTTCTAAT
ACCTGGAATGCTGTTTTCCCAGGGATCGCAGTGGTGAGTAACCATGCATCATCAGGAGTACGGATAAAAT
GCTTGATGGTCGGAAGAGGCATAAATTCCGTCAGCCAGTTTAGTCTGACCATCTCATCTGTAACATCATT
GGCAACGCTACCTTTGCCATGTTTCAGAAACAACTCTGGCGCATCGGGCTTCCCATACAATCGATAGATT
GTCGCACCTGATTGCCCGACATTATCGCGAGCCCATTTATACCCATATAAATCAGCATCCATGTTGGAAT
TTAATCGCGGCCTAGAGCAAGACGTTTCCCGTTGAATATGGCTCATACTCTTCCTTTTTCAATATTATTG
AAGCATTTATCAGGGTTATTGTCTCATGAGCGGATACATATTTGAATGTATTTAGAAAAATAAACAAATA
GGGGTTCCGCGCACATTTCCCCGAAAAGTGCCACCTGACGTCTAAGAAACCATTATTATCATGACATTAA
CCTATAAAAATAGGCGTATCACGAGGCCCTTTCGTC
