>Addgene plasmid #121376 | pUC57-Kan_TH16_AVR-Pib_68 | addgene partial sequence | sequence record 238275 | M13-F20 5'-TGTAAAACGACGGCCAGT-3'
TTGGTCTCTAATGACTGAAGTTACTATTTTGAAAAAAGGTGAAAGAATTGCTTGGGTTACTGTTGAACCA
GGTTCTTCTAAATCTGTTAATATTAGAGGTAAATATTTTACTGTTTCTGTTTCTGATTCTGGTGAAAAAT
CTATTTCTGGTTCTAAATATTCTGTTGAATGAGCTTAGAGACCAAGTTCCATCCCAATGGCGCGCCGAGC
TTGGCTCGAGCATGGTCATAGCTGTTTCCTGTGTGAAATTGTTATCCGCTCACAATTCCACACAACATAC
GAGCCGGAAGCATAAAGTGTAAAGCCTGGGGTGCCTAATGAGTGAGCTAACTCACATTAATTGCGTTGCG
CTCACTGCCCGCTTTCCAGTCGGGAAACCTGTCGTGCCAGCTGCATTAATGAATCGGCCAACGCGCGGGG
AGAGGCGGTTTGCGTATTGGGCGCTCTTCCGCTTCCTCGCTCACTGACTCGCTGCGCTCGGTCGTTCGGC
TGCGGCGAGCGGTATCAGCTCACTCAAAGGCGGTAATACGGTTATCCACAGAATCAGGGGATAACGCAGG
AAAGAACATGTGAGCAAAAGGCCAGCAAAAGGCCAGGAACCGTAAAAAGGCCGCGTTGCTGGCGTTTTTC
CATAGGCTCCGCCCCCCTGACGAGCATCACAAAAATCGACGCTCAAGTCAGAGGTGGCGAAACCCGACAG
GACTATAAAGATACCAGGCGTTTCCCCCTGGAAGCTCCCTCGTGCGCTCTCCTGTTCCGACCCTGCCGCT
TACCGGATACCTGTCCGCCTTTCTCCCTTCGGGAAGCGTGGCGCTTTCTCATAGCTCACGCTGTAGGTAT
CTCAGTTCGGTGTAGGTCGTTCGCTCCAAGCTGGGCTGTGTGCACGAACCCCCCGTTCAGCCCGACCGCT
GCGCCTTATCCGGTAACTATCGTCTTGAGTCCAACCCGGTAAGA
